>Addgene plasmid #190344 | JAB2144 | addgene full sequence | sequence record 389434 | Addgene Partial NGS Result
TGGCAGGATATATTGTGGTGTAACGTTAAGCTTTGGTTGTCGACGAGTCAGTAATAAACGGCGTCAAAGT
GGTTGCAGCCGGCACACACGAGTCGTGTTTATCAACTCAAAGCACAAATACTTTTCCTCAACCTAAAAAT
AAGGCAATTAGCCAAAAACAACTTTGCGTGTAAACAACGCTCAATACACGTGTCATTTTATTATTAGCTA
TTGCTTCACCGCCTTAGCTTTCTCGTGACCTAGTCGTCCTCGTCTTTTCTTCTTCTTCTTCTATAAAACA
ATACCCAAAGAGCTCTTCTTCTTCACAATTCAGATTTCAATTTCTCAAAATCTTAAAAACTTTCTCTCAA
TTCTCTCTACCGTGATCAAGGTAAATTTCTGTGTTCCTTATTCTCTCAAAATCTTCGATTTTGTTTTCGT
TCGATCCCAATTTCGTATATGTTCTTTGGTTTAGATTCTGTTAATCTTAGATCGTAGACGATTTTCTGGG
TTTGATCGTTAGATATCATCTTAATTCTCGATTAGGGTTTCATAGATATCATCCGATTTGTTCAAATAAT
TTGAGTTTTGTCGAATAATTACTCTTCGATTTGTGATTTCTATCTAGATCTGGTGTTAGTTTCTAGTTTG
TGCGATCGAATTTGTCGATTAATCTGAGTTTTTCTGATTAACAGCACCATGGCAAAGGATGTGGAAGCCG
TTCCCGGAGAAGGATTTCAGACAAGAGACTATCAAGATCCGCCACCAGCTCCGTTTATTGATGGAGCGGA
GCTAAAGAAGTGGTCTTTCTACAGAGCAGTTATCGCAGAGTTCGTAGCCACTCTCCTCTTCTTATACATC
ACCGTTTTGACAGTCATCGGTTACAAGATTCAGTCCGATACTGATGCCGGTGGCGTAGATTGCGGCGGAG
TTGGAATCCTCGGTATCGCTTGGGCCTTTGGTGGTATGATCTTCATCCTCGTCTACTGCACCGCCGGTAT
CTCTGGTGGTCACATTAACCCAGCGGTGACATTTGGGCTATTCTTGGCACGTAAAGTGTCGTTACCTAGG
GCCCTATTGTACATAATCGCTCAGTGTTTGGGTGCGATTTGTGGAGTTGGTTTTGTCAAAGCCTTCCAAA
GCTCTTACTACACCCGTTACGGAGGTGGAGCCAACTCTCTAGCCGATGGCTACAGCACAGGGACCGGTCT
AGCCGCAGAGATCATTGGTACTTTCGTTCTTGTCTACACCGTATTCTCTGCCACTGACCCCAAACGTAGT
GCCAGAGACTCCCACGTTCCGGTGTTGGCGCCACTTCCAATCGGATTTGCCGTGTTCATGGTACATTTGG
CTACCATTCCCATTACCGGAACCGGAATTAACCCGGCAAGGAGTTTCGGAGCTGCCGTAATCTACAACAA
GAGCAAGCCATGGGATGACCACTGGATATTTTGGGTTGGACCATTCATTGGAGCTGCGATAGCTGCATTC
TACCACCAATTCGTTCTAAGAGCTTCAGGTTCTAAGTCTCTTGGATCATTCAGAAGTGCTGCCAACGTCG
GATCCATGGTGAGCAAGGGCGAGGAGGATAACATGGCCATCATCAAGGAGTTCATGCGCTTCAAGGTGCA
CATGGAGGGCTCCGTGAACGGCCACGAGTTCGAGATCGAGGGCGAGGGCGAGGGCCGCCCCTACGAGGGC
ACCCAGACCGCCAAGCTGAAGGTGACCAAGGGTGGCCCCCTGCCCTTCGCCTGGGACATCCTGTCCCCTC
AGTTCATGTACGGCTCCAAGGCCTACGTGAAGCACCCCGCCGACATCCCCGACTACTTGAAGCTGTCCTT
CCCCGAGGGCTTCAAGTGGGAGCGCGTGATGAACTTCGAGGACGGCGGCGTGGTGACCGTGACCCAGGAC
TCCTCCCTGCAGGACGGCGAGTTCATCTACAAGGTGAAGCTGCGCGGCACCAACTTCCCCTCCGACGGCC
CCGTAATGCAGAATAAGACCATGGGCTGGGAGGCCTCCTCCGAGCGGATGTACCCCGAGGACGGCGCCCT
GAAGGGCGAGATCAAGCAGAGGCTGAAGCTGAAGGACGGCGGCCACTACGACGCTGAGGTCAAGACCACC
TACAAGGCCAAGAAGCCCGTGCAGCTGCCCGGCGCCTACAACGTCAACATCAAGTTGGACATCACCTCCC
ACAACGAGGACTACACCATCGTGGAACAGTACGAACGCGCCGAGGGCCGCCACTCCACCGGCGGCATGGA
GGAGCTGTACAAGTAAAGCGGCCGCCCGGCTGCAGATCGTTCAAACATTTGGCAATAAAGTTTCTTAAGA
TTGAATCCTGTTGCCGGTCTTGCGATGATTATCATATAATTTCTGTTGAATTACGTTAAGCATGTAATAA
TTAACATGTAATGCATGACGTTATTTATGAGATGGGTTTTTATGATTAGAGTCCCGCAATTATACATTTA
ATACGCGATAGAAAACAAAATATAGCGCGCAAACTAGGATAAATTATCGCGCGCGGTGTCATCTATGTTA
CTAGATCGGGGCGCGCCCTCGAGGAAGACGTAATGATAGAAAAGTTGGCTGCGGCCGCGAATTTCTATCG
ATCTATAGATAATGATTTCTATCGATCTATAGATAATCATTTCTATCGATCTATAGATAATCATTTCTAT
CGATCTATAGATAATGTTTTCTATCGATCTATAGATAATAGTTTCTATCGATCTATAGATAATCGGGTCT
AAGCTAGCTAGGCCACCTAGCATGATACGAAACGTACCGTATCGTTAAGGTAGGTCACAATCCCACTATC
CTTTCGCAAGACCCTTCCTCTATATAAGGAAGTTCATTTCATTTGGAGAGAACACGGGGGACTCTAGAGT
AATTGATACGAAACGTACCGTATCGTTAAGGTCACCATGGTGAGTAAAGGAGAAGAACTTTTCACTGGAG
TTGTCCCAATTCTTGTTGAATTAGATGGTGATGTTAATGGGCACAAATTTTCTGTCAGTGGAGAGGGTGA
AGGTGATGCAACATACGGAAAACTTACCCTTAAATTTATTTGCACTACTGGAAAACTACCTGTTCCATGG
CCAACCCTGGTCACCACCCTGACCTACGTAAGTTTCTGCTTCTACCTTTGATATATATATAATAAGTTTA
TAAGTGTGTATATTTTAATTTATAACTTTTCTAATATATGACCAAAATTTGTTGATGTGCAGGGCGTGCA
GTGCTTCTCCCGTTACCCTGATCATATGAAGCGGCACGACTTCTTCAAGAGCGCCATGCCTGAGGGATAC
GTGCAGGAGAGGACCATCTTCTTCAAGGACGACGGGAACTACAAGACACGTGCTGAAGTCAAGTTTGAGG
GTGACACCCTCGTCAACAGGATCGAGCTTAAGGGAATCGATTTCAAGGAGGACGGAAACATCCTCGGCCA
CAAGTTGGAATACAACTACAACTCCCACAACGTATACATCATGGCCGACAAGCAAAAGAACGGCATCAAA
GCCAACTTCAAGACCCGCCACAACATCGAGGACGGCGGCGTGCAACTCGCTGATCATTATCAACAAAATA
CTCCAATTGGCGATGGCCCTGTCCTTTTACCAGACAACCATTACCTGTCCACACAATCTGCCCTTTCGAA
AGATCCCAACGAAAAGAGAGATCACATGGTCCTTCTTGAGTTTGTAACAGCTGCTGGGATTACACATGGC
ATGGATGAACTATACAAATAATGTCAAGCCATTCTCTCGCAGATGATGTTCACTTTGTGTTTTACTTCCT
TTATGCATTCACAGCAATAAAAGAAAGAAATCTCCATCGCTTTTGGTTTTCTTCTCTGTCTTAAGTTAGT
CGTTTTCGTGTCTAATCTATTACTTATCATTGTAATAGACTCTTCTTCTATTGAGATTTGAATATAAACT
AAAACACATTCCATTTTACTGTGTTCTCAACATTCAGAATGCAAACGGACTAACCGTAGTGACTCGGCTT
GAGTCTTCGGGCTAGAGCGGACTAGTTCTAGAGCGGCCGCCACCGCGGTGGAGCTCCAGCTTTTGTTCCC
TTTAGTGAGGGTTAATTGCGCGCTTGGCGTAATCATGGTCATAGCTGTTTCCTGTGTGAAATTGTTATCC
GCTCACAATTCCACACAACATACGAGCCGGAAGCATAAAGTGTAAAGCCTGGGGTGCCTAATGAGTGAGC
TAACTCACATTAATTGCGTTGCGCTCACTGCCCGCTTTCCAGTCGGGAAACCTGTCGTGCCAGCTGCATT
AATGAATCGGCCAACGCGCGGGGAGAGGCGGTTTGCGTATTGGGCGCTCTTCCGCTTCCTCGCTCACTGA
CTCGCTGCGCTCGGTCGTTCGGCTGCGGCGAGCGGTATCAGCTCACTCAAAGGCGGTAATACGGTTATCC
ACAGAATCAGGGGATAACGCAGGAAAGAACATGAAGGCCTTGACAGGATATATTGGCGGGTAAACTAAGT
CGCTGTATGTGTTTGTTTGAGATCTCATGTGAGCAAAAGGCCAGCAAAAGGCCAGGAACCGTAAAAAGGC
CGCGTTGCTGGCGTTTTTCCATAGGCTCCGCCCCCCTGACGAGCATCACAAAAATCGACGCTCAAGTCAG
AGGTGGCGAAACCCGACAGGACTATAAAGATACCAGGCGTTTCCCCCTGGAAGCTCCCTCGTGCGCTCTC
CTGTTCCGACCCTGCCGCTTACCGGATACCTGTCCGCCTTTCTCCCTTCGGGAAGCGTGGCGCTTTCTCA
TAGCTCACGCTGTAGGTATCTCAGTTCGGTGTAGGTCGTTCGCTCCAAGCTGGGCTGTGTGCACGAACCC
CCCGTTCAGCCCGACCGCTGCGCCTTATCCGGTAACTATCGTCTTGAGTCCAACCCGGTAAGACACGACT
TATCGCCACTGGCAGCAGCCACTGGTAACAGGATTAGCAGAGCGAGGTATGTAGGCGGTGCTACAGAGTT
CTTGAAGTGGTGGCCTAACTACGGCTACACTAGAAGAACAGTATTTGGTATCTGTGCTCTGCTGAAGCCA
GTTACCTTCGGAAGAAGAGTTGGTAGCTCTTGATCCGGCAAACAAACCACCGCTGGTAGCGGTGGTTTTT
TTGTTTGCAAGCAGCAGATTACGCGCAGAAAAAAAGGATCTCAAGAAGATCCTTTGATCTTTTCTACGGG
GTCTGACGCTCAGTGGAACGAAAACTCACGTTAAGGGATTTTGGTCATGAATTCTTGTTAGACATTATTT
GCCGACTACCTTGGTGATCTCGCCTTTCACGTAGTGAACAAATTCTTCCAACTGATCTGCGCGCGAGGCC
AAGCGATCTTCTTGTCCAAGATAAGCCTGCCTAGCTTCAAGTATGACGGGCTGATACTGGGCCGGCAGGC
GCTCCATTGCCCAGTCGGCAGCGACATCCTTCGGCGCGATTTTGCCGGTTACTGCGCTGTACCAAATGCG
GGACAACGTAAGCACTACATTTCGCTCATCGCCAGCCCAGTCGGGCGGCGAGTTCCATAGCGTTAAGGTT
TCATTTAGCGCCTCAAATAGATCCTGTTCAGGAACCGGATCAAAGAGTTCCTCCGCCGCTGGACCTACCA
AGGCAACGCTATGTTCTCTTGCTTTTGTCAGCAAGATAGCCAGATCAATGTCGATCGTGGCTGGCTCGAA
GATACCTGCAAGAATGTCATTGCGCTGCCATTCTCCAAATTGCAGTTCGCGCTTAGCTGGATAACGCCAC
GGAATGATGTCGTCGTGCACAACAATGGTGACTTCTACAGCGCGGAGAATCTCGCTCTCTCCAGGGGAAG
CCGAAGTTTCCAAAAGGTCGTTGATCAAAGCTCGCCGCGTTGTTTCATCAAGCCTTACGGTCACCGTAAC
CAGCAAATCAATATCACTGTGTGGCTTCAGGCCGCCATCCACTGCGGAGCCGTACAAATGTACGGCCAGC
AACGTCGGTTCGAGATGGCGCTCGATGACGCCAACTACCTCTGATAGTTGAGTCGATACTTCGGCGATCA
CCGCTTCCCTCATGATGTTTAACTCCTGAATTAAGCCGCGCCGCGAAGCGGTGTCGGCTTGAATGAATTG
TTAGGCGTCATCCTGTGCTCCCGAGAACCAGTACCAGTACATCGCTGTTTCGTTCGAGACTTGAGGTCTA
GTTTTATACGTGAACAGGTCAATGCCGCCGAGAGTAAAGCCACATTTTGCGTACAAATTGCAGGCAGGTA
CATTGTTCGTTTGTGCCATGATGATATATTTTTATCTTGTGCAATGTAACATCAGAGATTTTGAGACACA
ACGTGGCTTTGTTGAATAAATCGAACTTTTGCTGAGTTGAAGGATCAGATCACGCATCTTCCCGACAACG
CAGACCGTTCCGTGGCAAAGCAAAAGTTCAAAATCACCAACTGGTCCACCTACAACAAAGCTCTCATCAA
CCGTGGCTCCCTCACTTTCTGGCTGGATGATGGGGCGATTCAGGAGATCCCCATCCAACAGCCCGCCGTC
GAGCGGGCTTTTTTATCCCCGGAAGCCTGTGGATAGAGGGTAGTTATCCACGTGAAACCGCTAATGCCCC
GCAAAGCCTTGATTCACGGGGCTTTCCGGCCCGCTCCAAAAACTATCCACGTGAAATCGCTAATCAGGGT
ACGTGAAATCGCTAATCGGAGTACGTGAAATCGCTAATAAGGTCACGTGAAATCGCTAATCAAAAAGGCA
CGTGAGAACGCTAATAGCCCTTTCAGATCAACAGCTTGCAAACACCCCTCGCTCCGGCAAGTAGTTACAG
CAAGTAGTATGTTCAATTAGCTTTTCAATTATGAATATATATATCAATTATTGGTCGCCCTTGGCTTGTG
GACAATGCGCTACGCGCACCGGCTCCGCCCGTGGACAACCGCAAGCGGTTGCCCACCGTCGAGCGCCTTT
GCCCACAACCCGGCGGCCGGCCGCAACAGATCGTTTTATAAATTTTTTTTTTTGAAAAAGAAAAAGCCCG
AAAGGCGGCAACCTCTCGGGCTTCTGGATTTCCGATCCCCGGAATTAGACTCT
Features (pLannotate 1.2.2; 20 found; start..end, strand, type, name):
      1..23      +  misc_feature   LB T-DNA repeat: left border repeat from nopaline C58 T-DNA (truncated)
    679..1539    +  CDS            PIP2-1: PIP21_ARATH - Also known as PIP2A. Experimental evidence at protein level: Swiss-Prot protein existence level 1. Water channel required to facilitate the transport of water across cell membrane. Probably involved in root water uptake. Its function is impaired by Hg(2+). From Arabidopsis thaliana (Mouse-ear cress).
   1546..2255    +  CDS            mCherry (fragment): monomeric derivative of DsRed fluorescent protein (Shaner et al., 2004) mammalian codon-optimized
   2275..2527    +  terminator     NOS terminator: nopaline synthase terminator and poly(A) signal
   2786..2803    +  promoter       35SPPDK promoter (fragment): hybrid promoter consisting of the cauliflower mosaic virus 35S enhancer fused to the maize C4PPDK basal promoter (Yoo et al., 2007)
   2806..2850    +  promoter       minimal CaMV 35S promoter: minimal 35S promoter from cauliflower mosaic virus
   2907..3725    +  CDS            sg11: sg11 is a basic (constitutively fluorescent) long stokes shift fluorescent protein published in 1997, derived from Aequorea victoria.
   4011..4046    -  misc_feature   MCS (fragment): pBluescript multiple cloning site
   4059..4077    -  promoter       T3 promoter: promoter for bacteriophage T3 RNA polymerase
   4122..4138    -  protein_bind   lac operator: The lac repressor binds to the lac operator to inhibit transcription in E. coli. This inhibition can be relieved by adding lactose or isopropyl-β-D-thiogalactopyranoside (IPTG). lac repressor encoded by lacI
   4146..4176    -  promoter       lac promoter: promoter for the E. coli lac operon
   4191..4212    -  protein_bind   CAP binding site: CAP binding activates transcription in the presence of cAMP. E. coli catabolite activator protein
   4225..4317    -  CDS            lacI (fragment): lac repressor; lacI; The lac repressor binds to the lac operator to inhibit transcription in E. coli. This inhibition can be relieved by adding lactose or isopropyl-β-D-thiogalactopyranoside (IPTG).
   4319..4443    -  rep_origin     RSF ori (fragment): Plasmids containing the RSF 1030 origin of replication can be propagated in E. coli cells that contain additional plasmids with compatible origins.
   4451..4475    +  misc_feature   RB T-DNA repeat: right border repeat from nopaline C58 T-DNA
   4566..5154    -  rep_origin     ori: high-copy-number ColE1/pMB1/pBR322/pUC origin of replication
   5248..6033    -  CDS            aadA: S3AD_SHIFL - Experimental evidence at protein level: Swiss-Prot protein existence level 1. Mediates bacterial resistance to the antibiotics streptomycin and spectinomycin. From Shigella flexneri.
   6094..6243    -  CDS            sat-1 (fragment): STA_ECOLX - Protein inferred from homology: Swiss-Prot protein existence level 3. Involved in resistance to streptothricin, a broad-spectrum antibiotic produced by streptomycetes (PubMed:1850404). Detoxifies streptothricin via acetylation of the beta amino group of the first beta-lysyl moiety of streptothricin (By similarity). From Escherichia coli.
   6385..6483    +  CDS            TRA2_ECOLX (fragment): Protein predicted: Swiss-Prot protein existence level 4. Required for transposition of transposon Tn903. From Escherichia coli.
   6491..6926    +  rep_origin     pSa ori: origin of replication from bacterial plasmid pSa
