[The description below was written by a language model from this plasmid's Addgene catalogue record and pLannotate feature annotations shown in this document.]
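Description:
JAB2144 is a plant expression plasmid built on the JAB2120 backbone, offered as a part for assembling synthetic genetic circuits in eudicot plants. The feature table shows nopaline-type T-DNA left and right border repeats flanking the payload, the layout of a binary vector for Agrobacterium-mediated delivery. Outside the borders are a high-copy ColE1/pUC-type origin for E. coli, a pSa origin (commonly used in binary vectors for maintenance in Agrobacterium), and aadA, which provides the spectinomycin resistance used for bacterial selection. No plant selectable marker is annotated. The sequence record is labelled a partial NGS result, so the annotation may not cover the whole plasmid. Small lac, T3, MCS, lacI and RSF ori fragments near the right border appear to be cloning remnants.

The T-DNA carries two transcription units. The first, inherited from the backbone, uses the UBQ10 promoter (named in the catalogue but not annotated) to constitutively express Arabidopsis aquaporin PIP2A fused to mCherry, ending in the NOS terminator. PIP2A is a plasma membrane protein, so this fusion can serve as a red marker of transformed cells and a reference signal, although the record does not spell out this role.

The second unit is a synthetic output promoter described as six AmtR operators and two PhlF operators. The table detects a minimal CaMV 35S promoter in this region, upstream of a GFP-family coding sequence. The annotation tool calls this sequence sg11, while the catalogue names it GFPint, probably an intron-containing GFP, and gives an ADH terminator that is not annotated. Because AmtR and PhlF are bacterial TetR-family DNA-binding proteins, GFP output should depend on synthetic regulators built from them and supplied from other constructs. The plasmid would therefore act as a two-input reporter for testing logic operations in plant tissues.
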