Addgene plasmid #190344: JAB2144
Purpose: Plasmids encode parts for syntetic genetic circuit construction in eudicot plants (proUBQ10::PIP2A-mCherry-NOSt_6XAmtRO-2XPhlFO::GFPint-ADHt)
Depositing lab: Jennifer Brophy & Jose Dinneny. Depositing organization: Stanford University. Publication: Synthetic genetic circuits as a means of reprogramming plant roots. Brophy JAN, Magallon KJ, Duan L, Zhong V, Ramachandran P, Kniazev K, Dinneny JR. Science. 2022 Aug 12;377(6607):747-751. doi: 10.1126/science.abo4326. Epub 2022 Aug 11. PubMed 35951698.
Backbone
  Vector backbone: JAB2120
  Vector type: Plant Expression
Growth in bacteria
  Bacterial resistance: Spectinomycin, 50 μg/mL
  Growth temperature: 37°C
  Growth strain: DH5alpha
  Copy number: High Copy
Gene/Insert
  Gene/Insert name: proUBQ10::PIP2A-mCherry-NOSt_6XAmtRO-2XPhlFO::GFPint-ADHt
  Species: Synthetic
  Cloning method: Restriction Enzyme; 5′ cloning site unknown (unknown if destroyed)
Terms and licenses: Academic/Nonprofit Terms; Industry Terms: Not Available to Industry
Depositor comments: Backbone JAB2120 contains proUBQ10::PIP2A-mCherry-NOSt. Please see the fully annotated sequence linked the "Supplemental Documents" section. Please visit https://www.biorxiv.org/content/10.1101/2022.02.02.478917v1 for bioRxiv preprint.
How to cite: JAB2144 was a gift from Jennifer Brophy & Jose Dinneny (Addgene plasmid # 190344 ; http://n2t.net/addgene:190344 ; RRID:Addgene_190344)
